>Addgene plasmid #138260 | pUC19-hsg(NT:NT) | addgene full sequence | sequence record 273631 | Addgene NGS Result
TCACAGCTTGTCTGTAAGCGGATGCCGGGAGCAGACAAGCCCGTCAGGGCGCGTCAGCGGGTGTTGGCGG
GTGTCGGGGCTGGCTTAACTATGCGGCATCAGAGCAGATTGTACTGAGAGTGCACCATATGCGGTGTGAA
ATACCGCACAGATGCGTAAGGAGAAAATACCGCATCAGGCGCCATTCGCCATTCAGGCTGCGCAACTGTT
GGGAAGGGCGATCGGTGCGGGCCTCTTCGCTATTACGCCAGCTGGCGAAAGGGGGATGTGCTGCAAGGCG
ATTAAGTTGGGTAACGCCAGGGTTTTCCCAGTCACGACGTTGTAAAACGACGGCCAGTGAATTCGAGCTC
GGTACCCGGGGATCCTCTAGAGTCGACCTGCAGGCATGCAAGCTTGAGGGCCTATTTCCCATGATTCCTT
CATATTTGCATATACGATACAAGGCTGTTAGAGAGATAATTGGAATTAATTTGACTGTAAACACAAAGAT
ATTAGTACAAAATACGTGACGTAGAAAGTAATAATTTCTTGGGTAGTTTGCAGTTTTAAAATTATGTTTT
AAAATGGACTATCATATGCTTACCGTAACTTGAAAGTATTTCGATTTCTTGGCTTTATATATCTTGTGGA
AAGGACGAAACACCGGGTCTTCGAGAAGACCTGTTTTAGAGCTAGAAATAGCAAGTTAAAATAAGGCTAG
TCCGTTATCAACTTGAAAAAGTGGCACCGAGTCGGTGCTTTTTTGTTTTAGAGCTAGAAATAGCAAGTTA
AAATAAGGCTAGTCCGTTTTTAGCGCGTGCGCCAATTCTGCAGACAGAGAGGGCCTATTTCCCATGATTC
CTTCATATTTGCATATACGATACAAGGCTGTTAGAGAGATAATTGGAATTAATTTGACTGTAAACACAAA
GATATTAGTACAAAATACGTGACGTAGAAAGTAATAATTTCTTGGGTAGTTTGCAGTTTTAAAATTATGT
TTTAAAATGGACTATCATATGCTTACCGTAACTTGAAAGTATTTCGATTTCTTGGCTTTATATATCTTGT
GGAAAGGACGAAACACCGGGTCTTCGAGAAGACCTGTTTTAGAGCTAGAAATAGCAAGTTAAAATAAGGC
TAGTCCGTTATCAACTTGAAAAAGTGGCACCGAGTCGGTGCTTTTTTGTTTTAGAGCTAGAAATAGCAAG
TTAAAATAAGGCTAGTCCGTTTTTAGCGCGTGCGCCAATTCTGCAGACAAAAAGCTTGGCGTAATCATGG
TCATAGCTGTTTCCTGTGTGAAATTGTTATCCGCTCACAATTCCACACAACATACGAGCCGGAAGCATAA
AGTGTAAAGCCTGGGGTGCCTAATGAGTGAGCTAACTCACATTAATTGCGTTGCGCTCACTGCCCGCTTT
CCAGTCGGGAAACCTGTCGTGCCAGCTGCATTAATGAATCGGCCAACGCGCGGGGAGAGGCGGTTTGCGT
ATTGGGCGCTCTTCCGCTTCCTCGCTCACTGACTCGCTGCGCTCGGTCGTTCGGCTGCGGCGAGCGGTAT
CAGCTCACTCAAAGGCGGTAATACGGTTATCCACAGAATCAGGGGATAACGCAGGAAAGAACATGTGAGC
AAAAGGCCAGCAAAAGGCCAGGAACCGTAAAAAGGCCGCGTTGCTGGCGTTTTTCCATAGGCTCCGCCCC
CCTGACGAGCATCACAAAAATCGACGCTCAAGTCAGAGGTGGCGAAACCCGACAGGACTATAAAGATACC
AGGCGTTTCCCCCTGGAAGCTCCCTCGTGCGCTCTCCTGTTCCGACCCTGCCGCTTACCGGATACCTGTC
CGCCTTTCTCCCTTCGGGAAGCGTGGCGCTTTCTCATAGCTCACGCTGTAGGTATCTCAGTTCGGTGTAG
GTCGTTCGCTCCAAGCTGGGCTGTGTGCACGAACCCCCCGTTCAGCCCGACCGCTGCGCCTTATCCGGTA
ACTATCGTCTTGAGTCCAACCCGGTAAGACACGACTTATCGCCACTGGCAGCAGCCACTGGTAACAGGAT
TAGCAGAGCGAGGTATGTAGGCGGTGCTACAGAGTTCTTGAAGTGGTGGCCTAACTACGGCTACACTAGA
AGAACAGTATTTGGTATCTGCGCTCTGCTGAAGCCAGTTACCTTCGGAAAAAGAGTTGGTAGCTCTTGAT
CCGGCAAACAAACCACCGCTGGTAGCGGTGGTTTTTTTGTTTGCAAGCAGCAGATTACGCGCAGAAAAAA
AGGATCTCAAGAAGATCCTTTGATCTTTTCTACGGGGTCTGACGCTCAGTGGAACGAAAACTCACGTTAA
GGGATTTTGGTCATGAGATTATCAAAAAGGATCTTCACCTAGATCCTTTTAAATTAAAAATGAAGTTTTA
AATCAATCTAAAGTATATATGAGTAAACTTGGTCTGACAGTTACCAATGCTTAATCAGTGAGGCACCTAT
CTCAGCGATCTGTCTATTTCGTTCATCCATAGTTGCCTGACTCCCCGTCGTGTAGATAACTACGATACGG
GAGGGCTTACCATCTGGCCCCAGTGCTGCAATGATACCGCGAGACCCACGCTCACCGGCTCCAGATTTAT
CAGCAATAAACCAGCCAGCCGGAAGGGCCGAGCGCAGAAGTGGTCCTGCAACTTTATCCGCCTCCATCCA
GTCTATTAATTGTTGCCGGGAAGCTAGAGTAAGTAGTTCGCCAGTTAATAGTTTGCGCAACGTTGTTGCC
ATTGCTACAGGCATCGTGGTGTCACGCTCGTCGTTTGGTATGGCTTCATTCAGCTCCGGTTCCCAACGAT
CAAGGCGAGTTACATGATCCCCCATGTTGTGCAAAAAAGCGGTTAGCTCCTTCGGTCCTCCGATCGTTGT
CAGAAGTAAGTTGGCCGCAGTGTTATCACTCATGGTTATGGCAGCACTGCATAATTCTCTTACTGTCATG
CCATCCGTAAGATGCTTTTCTGTGACTGGTGAGTACTCAACCAAGTCATTCTGAGAATAGTGTATGCGGC
GACCGAGTTGCTCTTGCCCGGCGTCAATACGGGATAATACCGCGCCACATAGCAGAACTTTAAAAGTGCT
CATCATTGGAAAACGTTCTTCGGGGCGAAAACTCTCAAGGATCTTACCGCTGTTGAGATCCAGTTCGATG
TAACCCACTCGTGCACCCAACTGATCTTCAGCATCTTTTACTTTCACCAGCGTTTCTGGGTGAGCAAAAA
CAGGAAGGCAAAATGCCGCAAAAAAGGGAATAAGGGCGACACGGAAATGTTGAATACTCATACTCTTCCT
TTTTCAATATTATTGAAGCATTTATCAGGGTTATTGTCTCATGAGCGGATACATATTTGAATGTATTTAG
AAAAATAAACAAATAGGGGTTCCGCGCACATTTCCCCGAAAAGTGCCACCTGACGTCTAAGAAACCATTA
TTATCATGACATTAACCTATAAAAATAGGCGTATCACGAGGCCCTTTCGTCTCGCGCGTTTCGGTGATGA
CGGTGAAAACCTCTGACACATGCAGCTCCCGGAGACGG
Features (pLannotate 1.2.2; 17 found; start..end, strand, type, name):
     80..179     +  misc_feature   bom (fragment): basis of mobility region from pBR322
    185..342     -  CDS            lacZα (fragment): LacZα fragment of β-galactosidase; lacZ fragment
    339..395     +  misc_feature   MCS: pUC18/19 multiple cloning site
    396..636     +  promoter       U6 promoter: RNA polymerase III promoter for human U6 snRNA
    663..738     +  misc_RNA       gRNA scaffold: guide RNA scaffold for the Streptococcus pyogenes CRISPR/Cas9 system
    745..788     +  misc_RNA       gRNA scaffold (fragment): guide RNA scaffold for the Streptococcus pyogenes CRISPR/Cas9 system
    819..1059    +  promoter       U6 promoter: RNA polymerase III promoter for human U6 snRNA
   1086..1161    +  misc_RNA       gRNA scaffold: guide RNA scaffold for the Streptococcus pyogenes CRISPR/Cas9 system
   1168..1211    +  misc_RNA       gRNA scaffold (fragment): guide RNA scaffold for the Streptococcus pyogenes CRISPR/Cas9 system
   1284..1300    -  protein_bind   lac operator: The lac repressor binds to the lac operator to inhibit transcription in E. coli. This inhibition can be relieved by adding lactose or isopropyl-β-D-thiogalactopyranoside (IPTG). lac repressor encoded by lacI
   1308..1338    -  promoter       lac promoter: promoter for the E. coli lac operon
   1353..1374    -  protein_bind   CAP binding site: CAP binding activates transcription in the presence of cAMP. E. coli catabolite activator protein
   1387..1479    -  CDS            lacI (fragment): lac repressor; lacI; The lac repressor binds to the lac operator to inhibit transcription in E. coli. This inhibition can be relieved by adding lactose or isopropyl-β-D-thiogalactopyranoside (IPTG).
   1662..2250    -  rep_origin     ori: high-copy-number ColE1/pMB1/pBR322/pUC origin of replication
   2421..3281    -  CDS            AmpR: β-lactamase; bla; confers resistance to ampicillin, carbenicillin, and related antibiotics
   3282..3386    -  promoter       AmpR promoter: bla
   3481..3516    +  CDS            rop (fragment): Rop protein, which maintains plasmids at low copy number; rop
