[The description below was written by a language model from this plasmid's Addgene catalogue record and pLannotate feature annotations shown in this document.]
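Description:
pUC19-hsg(NT:NT) is a small (about 3.5 kb) pUC19-based plasmid that expresses two non-targeting single guide RNAs in mammalian cells. It is propagated in E. coli as a high-copy plasmid through the pUC-type ColE1/pMB1 origin and is selected with ampicillin via the β-lactamase gene and its native promoter. Remnants of the pUC19 backbone are also annotated, including the lac promoter, operator and CAP site, and fragments of lacZα, lacI, rop and bom. None of these contributes to the construct's function in mammalian cells. The plasmid carries no mammalian selection marker or reporter and does not encode a Cas9 protein, so it must be delivered alongside other components.

The payload was cloned between the EcoRI and XbaI sites of the polylinker and disrupts lacZα. It consists of two tandem cassettes in the same orientation. Each has a human U6 RNA polymerase III promoter, a short gap where the spacer sits, and the Streptococcus pyogenes Cas9 guide RNA scaffold. In each cassette a partial scaffold annotation follows the full one; the record does not explain it. The "NT:NT" in the name indicates that both guide positions, the ones that would normally direct binding to the left and right of the iCas9 recognition site, carry a synthetic non-targeting spacer.

According to the record, the plasmid is a negative control in a Traffic Light reporter assay. It provides guide RNA expression without directing the iCas9 to the reporter locus. The associated publication describes an RNA-guided recombinase–Cas9 fusion for genomic deletion and integration, which suggests that iCas9 is this fusion. Signal from targeting guide pairs can then be compared against the background measured with this construct.
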