Addgene plasmid #138260: pUC19-hsg(NT:NT)
Purpose: Expression of a non-targeting sgRNA to the left and right of iCas9 recognition site to be used as a control in Traffic Light reporter system
Depositing lab: Xiao Wang. Depositing organization: Arizona State University. Publication: RNA-Guided Recombinase-Cas9 Fusion Targets Genomic DNA Deletion and Integration. Standage-Beier K, Brookhouser N, Balachandran P, Zhang Q, Brafman DA, Wang X. CRISPR J. 2019 Aug;2:209-222. doi: 10.1089/crispr.2019.0013. PubMed 31436506.
Backbone
  Vector backbone: pUC19
  Vector type: Mammalian Expression, CRISPR
Growth in bacteria
  Bacterial resistance: Ampicillin, 100 μg/mL
  Growth temperature: 37°C
  Growth strain: DH5alpha
  Copy number: High Copy
Gene/Insert
  Gene/Insert name: Nontargeting sgRNA
  gRNA/shRNA sequence: GGGTCTTCGAGAAGACCT
  Species: Synthetic
  Promoter: U6
  Cloning method: Restriction Enzyme; 5′ cloning site EcoRI (unknown if destroyed); 3′ cloning site XbaI (unknown if destroyed)
Terms and licenses: Academic/Nonprofit Terms; Industry Terms: Not Available to Industry
How to cite: pUC19-hsg(NT:NT) was a gift from Xiao Wang (Addgene plasmid # 138260 ; http://n2t.net/addgene:138260 ; RRID:Addgene_138260)
